Addgene plasmid #232463: hSyn-eGFP-DDHD2
Purpose: Expresses GFP tagged DDHD2 lipase in neurons
Depositing lab: Timothy Ryan. Depositing organization: Cornell University. Publication: Triglycerides are an important fuel reserve for synapse function in the brain. Kumar M, Wu Y, Knapp J, Pontius CL, Park D, Witte RE, McAllister R, Gupta K, Rajagopalan KN, De Camilli P, Ryan TA. Nat Metab. 2025 Jul;7(7):1392-1403. doi: 10.1038/s42255-025-01321-x. Epub 2025 Jul 1. PubMed 40595405.
Backbone
  Vector backbone: pLV
  Backbone size w/o insert (bp): 9087
  Total vector size (bp): 11223
  Vector type: Mammalian Expression, Lentiviral
  Selectable markers: Bleomycin
Growth in bacteria
  Bacterial resistance: Ampicillin, 100 μg/mL
  Growth temperature: 37°C
  Growth strain: NEB Stable
  Copy number: High Copy
Gene/Insert
  Gene/Insert name: DDHD2 (alt name: SPG54; p125B; SAMWD1; iPLA1A; iPLA1gamma; iPLA(1)gamma)
  Species: H. sapiens (human)
  Insert size (bp): 2136
  Entrez Gene: DDHD2 (a.k.a. SAMWD1, SPG54, iPLA(1)gamma, iPLA1A, iPLA1gamma, p125B)
  Promoter: hSyn
  Tag / fusion protein: eGFP
  Cloning method: Restriction Enzyme; 5′ cloning site XhoI (not destroyed); 3′ cloning site PmeI (not destroyed)
  Sequencing primers: 5′ hSyn-F; 3′ WPRE-R
Terms and licenses: Academic/Nonprofit Terms; Industry Terms: Not Available to Industry
How to cite: hSyn-eGFP-DDHD2 was a gift from Timothy Ryan (Addgene plasmid # 232463 ; http://n2t.net/addgene:232463 ; RRID:Addgene_232463)
