[The description below was written by a language model from this plasmid's Addgene catalogue record and pLannotate feature annotations shown in this document.]
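Description:
hSyn-eGFP-DDHD2 is a lentiviral transfer plasmid of about 11.2 kb, built on a pLV backbone, for expressing a GFP-tagged form of the human lipase DDHD2 in neurons. In bacteria it is maintained through a high-copy ColE1/pUC-type origin and selected with ampicillin via the β-lactamase gene. An f1 origin and remnants of the lac promoter/operator region are also present in the backbone. Outside the viral region sits a bleomycin/Zeocin resistance gene (Sh ble) driven by tandem SV40 and EM7 promoters and followed by an SV40 poly(A) signal. This arrangement allows selection in both mammalian and bacterial cells, although the marker's position beyond the 3′ LTR means it would not be carried in the packaged genome.

The viral portion has a third-generation-style layout. A CMV enhancer/promoter is fused to a truncated HIV-1 5′ LTR and drives genomic RNA production in packaging cells. It is followed by the Ψ packaging signal with a gag fragment, the Rev response element for Rev-dependent nuclear export, and the cPPT/CTS. The 3′ end is annotated as LTR fragments followed by a bGH poly(A) signal.

The internal cassette uses the human synapsin I promoter, which confers neuron-specific expression. It drives an eGFP coding sequence (annotated as a GFP S65T-type variant) placed immediately upstream of the 2.1 kb DDHD2 open reading frame, giving an N-terminal fluorescent fusion. DDHD2 was inserted between XhoI and PmeI sites. A WPRE downstream enhances transcript stability and expression. The construct is suited to transfection or lentiviral transduction of neurons to visualise DDHD2 localisation or restore its activity, and the associated work concerns triglyceride use as a fuel for synaptic function.
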