Features (pLannotate 1.2.2; 32 found; start..end, strand, type, name):
     28..80      -  misc_feature   bom (fragment): basis of mobility region from pBR322
    235..614     +  enhancer       CMV enhancer: human cytomegalovirus immediate early enhancer
    615..814     +  promoter       CMV promoter: human cytomegalovirus (CMV) immediate early promoter
    832..1012    +  LTR            5' LTR (truncated): truncated 5' long terminal repeat (LTR) from HIV-1
   1059..1184    +  misc_feature   HIV-1 Ψ: packaging signal of human immunodeficiency virus type 1
   1168..1531    +  CDS            HIV-1 gag (fragment): gag protein from human immunodeficiency virus 1; gag
   1677..1910    +  misc_feature   RRE: The Rev response element (RRE) of HIV-1 allows for Rev-dependent mRNA export from the nucleus to the cytoplasm.
   2287..2387    +  CDS            Rev (fragment): human immunodeficiency virus 1 (HIV-1) Rev protein; rev; enhances nuclear export of unspliced and incompletely spliced viral mRNAs
   2391..2507    +  misc_feature   cPPT/CTS: central polypurine tract and central termination sequence of HIV-1
   2541..2988    +  promoter       hSyn promoter: human synapsin I promoter; confers neuron-specific expression (Kügler et al., 2003)
   3054..3767    +  CDS            GFP (S65T): GFP (S65T) is a basic (constitutively fluorescent) green fluorescent protein published in 1995, derived from Aequorea victoria.
   3774..5906    +  CDS            DDHD2: DDHD2_HUMAN - Also known as KIAA0725, SAMWD1. Experimental evidence at protein level: Swiss-Prot protein existence level 1. Phospholipase that hydrolyzes preferentially phosphatidic acid, including 1,2-dioleoyl-sn-phosphatidic acid, and phosphatidylethanolamine. Specifically binds to phosphatidylinositol 3- phosphate (PI(3)P), phosphatidylinositol 4-phosphate (PI(4)P), phosphatidylinositol 5-phosphate (PI(5)P) and possibly phosphatidylinositol 4,5-bisphosphate (PI(4,5)P2). May be involved in the maintenance of the endoplasmic reticulum and/or Golgi structures. May regulate the transport betwee
   5906..6028    +  CDS            nef (fragment): NEF_HV1Z2 - Experimental evidence at protein level: Swiss-Prot protein existence level 1. Extracellular Nef protein targets CD4(+) T-lymphocytes for apoptosis by interacting with CXCR4 surface receptors. From Human immunodeficiency virus type 1 group M subtype D (isolate Z2/CDC-Z34) (HIV-1).
   6031..6619    +  misc_feature   WPRE: woodchuck hepatitis virus posttranscriptional regulatory element
   6636..6704    +  CDS            nef (fragment): NEF_HV1Z2 - Experimental evidence at protein level: Swiss-Prot protein existence level 1. Extracellular Nef protein targets CD4(+) T-lymphocytes for apoptosis by interacting with CXCR4 surface receptors. From Human immunodeficiency virus type 1 group M subtype D (isolate Z2/CDC-Z34) (HIV-1).
   6706..7018    +  LTR            5' LTR (fragment): 5' long terminal repeat (LTR) from HIV-1
   7026..7206    +  LTR            5' LTR (truncated): truncated 5' long terminal repeat (LTR) from HIV-1
   7238..7462    +  polyA_signal   bGH poly(A) signal: bovine growth hormone polyadenylation signal
   7466..7487    +  promoter       SV40 promoter (fragment): SV40 enhancer and early promoter
   7508..7936    +  rep_origin     f1 ori (sequence partly withheld): f1 bacteriophage origin of replication; arrow indicates direction of (+) strand synthesis
   7950..8279    +  promoter       SV40 promoter: SV40 enhancer and early promoter
   8327..8374    +  promoter       EM7 promoter: synthetic bacterial promoter&nbsp
   8393..8767    +  CDS            BleoR: antibiotic-binding protein; Sh ble from Streptoalloteichus hindustanus; confers resistance to bleomycin, phleomycin, and Zeocin™
   8777..8902    +  CDS            ble (fragment): BLE_KLEPN - Experimental evidence at protein level: Swiss-Prot protein existence level 1. Binding protein with a strong affinity to the bleomycin family of antibiotics. Binds to CL990; an antimitotic-antibiotic compound. From Klebsiella pneumoniae.
   8897..9018    +  polyA_signal   SV40 poly(A) signal: SV40 polyadenylation signal
   9089..9111    -  protein_bind   lac operator (fragment): The lac repressor binds to the lac operator to inhibit transcription in E. coli. This inhibition can be relieved by adding lactose or isopropyl-β-D-thiogalactopyranoside (IPTG). lac repressor encoded by lacI
   9115..9145    -  promoter       lac promoter: promoter for the E. coli lac operon
   9160..9181    -  protein_bind   CAP binding site: CAP binding activates transcription in the presence of cAMP. E. coli catabolite activator protein
   9194..9286    -  CDS            lacI (fragment): lac repressor; lacI; The lac repressor binds to the lac operator to inhibit transcription in E. coli. This inhibition can be relieved by adding lactose or isopropyl-β-D-thiogalactopyranoside (IPTG).
   9469..10057   -  rep_origin     ori: high-copy-number ColE1/pMB1/pBR322/pUC origin of replication
  10228..11088   -  CDS            AmpR: β-lactamase; bla; confers resistance to ampicillin, carbenicillin, and related antibiotics
  11089..11193   -  promoter       AmpR promoter: bla
>Addgene plasmid #232463 | hSyn-eGFP-DDHD2 | addgene full sequence | sequence record 460234 | Addgene NGS Result
GACGGATCGGGAGATCTCCCGATCCCCTATGGTGCACTCTCAGTACAATCTGCTCTGATGCCGCATAGTT
AAGCCAGTATCTGCTCCCTGCTTGTGTGTTGGAGGTCGCTGAGTAGTGCGCGAGCAAAATTTAAGCTACA
ACAAGGCAAGGCTTGACCGACAATTGCATGAAGAATCTGCTTAGGGTTAGGCGTTTTGCGCTGCTTCGCG
ATGTACGGGCCAGATATACGCGTTGACATTGATTATTGACTAGTTATTAATAGTAATCAATTACGGGGTC
ATTAGTTCATAGCCCATATATGGAGTTCCGCGTTACATAACTTACGGTAAATGGCCCGCCTGGCTGACCG
CCCAACGACCCCCGCCCATTGACGTCAATAATGACGTATGTTCCCATAGTAACGCCAATAGGGACTTTCC
ATTGACGTCAATGGGTGGAGTATTTACGGTAAACTGCCCACTTGGCAGTACATCAAGTGTATCATATGCC
AAGTACGCCCCCTATTGACGTCAATGACGGTAAATGGCCCGCCTGGCATTATGCCCAGTACATGACCTTA
TGGGACTTTCCTACTTGGCAGTACATCTACGTATTAGTCATCGCTATTACCATGGTGATGCGGTTTTGGC
AGTACATCAATGGGCGTGGATAGCGGTTTGACTCACGGGGATTTCCAAGTCTCCACCCCATTGACGTCAA
TGGGAGTTTGTTTTGGCACCAAAATCAACGGGACTTTCCAAAATGTCGTAACAACTCCGCCCCATTGACG
CAAATGGGCGGTAGGCGTGTACGGTGGGAGGTCTATATAAGCAGCGCGTTTTGCCTGTACTGGGTCTCTC
TGGTTAGACCAGATCTGAGCCTGGGAGCTCTCTGGCTAACTAGGGAACCCACTGCTTAAGCCTCAATAAA
GCTTGCCTTGAGTGCTTCAAGTAGTGTGTGCCCGTCTGTTGTGTGACTCTGGTAACTAGAGATCCCTCAG
ACCCTTTTAGTCAGTGTGGAAAATCTCTAGCAGTGGCGCCCGAACAGGGACTTGAAAGCGAAAGGGAAAC
CAGAGGAGCTCTCTCGACGCAGGACTCGGCTTGCTGAAGCGCGCACGGCAAGAGGCGAGGGGCGGCGACT
GGTGAGTACGCCAAAAATTTTGACTAGCGGAGGCTAGAAGGAGAGAGATGGGTGCGAGAGCGTCAGTATT
AAGCGGGGGAGAATTAGATCGCGATGGGAAAAAATTCGGTTAAGGCCAGGGGGAAAGAAAAAATATAAAT
TAAAACATATAGTATGGGCAAGCAGGGAGCTAGAACGATTCGCAGTTAATCCTGGCCTGTTAGAAACATC
AGAAGGCTGTAGACAAATACTGGGACAGCTACAACCATCCCTTCAGACAGGATCAGAAGAACTTAGATCA
TTATATAATACAGTAGCAACCCTCTATTGTGTGCATCAAAGGATAGAGATAAAAGACACCAAGGAAGCTT
TAGACAAGATAGAGGAAGAGCAAAACAAAAGTAAGACCACCGCACAGCAAGCGGCCGCTGATCTTCAGAC
CTGGAGGAGGAGATATGAGGGACAATTGGAGAAGTGAATTATATAAATATAAAGTAGTAAAAATTGAACC
ATTAGGAGTAGCACCCACCAAGGCAAAGAGAAGAGTGGTGCAGAGAGAAAAAAGAGCAGTGGGAATAGGA
GCTTTGTTCCTTGGGTTCTTGGGAGCAGCAGGAAGCACTATGGGCGCAGCGTCAATGACGCTGACGGTAC
AGGCCAGACAATTATTGTCTGGTATAGTGCAGCAGCAGAACAATTTGCTGAGGGCTATTGAGGCGCAACA
GCATCTGTTGCAACTCACAGTCTGGGGCATCAAGCAGCTCCAGGCAAGAATCCTGGCTGTGGAAAGATAC
CTAAAGGATCAACAGCTCCTGGGGATTTGGGGTTGCTCTGGAAAACTCATTTGCACCACTGCTGTGCCTT
GGAATGCTAGTTGGAGTAATAAATCTCTGGAACAGATTTGGAATCACACGACCTGGATGGAGTGGGACAG
AGAAATTAACAATTACACAAGCTTAATACACTCCTTAATTGAAGAATCGCAAAACCAGCAAGAAAAGAAT
GAACAAGAATTATTGGAATTAGATAAATGGGCAAGTTTGTGGAATTGGTTTAACATAACAAATTGGCTGT
GGTATATAAAATTATTCATAATGATAGTAGGAGGCTTGGTAGGTTTAAGAATAGTTTTTGCTGTACTTTC
TATAGTGAATAGAGTTAGGCAGGGATATTCACCATTATCGTTTCAGACCCACCTCCCAACCCCGAGGGGA
CCCGACAGGCCCGAAGGAATAGAAGAAGAAGGTGGAGAGAGAGACAGAGACAGATCCATTCGATTAGTGA
ACGGATCAACTTTTAAAAGAAAAGGGGGGATTGGGGGGTACAGTGCAGGGGAAAGAATAGTAGACATAAT
AGCAACAGACATACAAACTAAAGAATTACAAAAACAAATTACAAAATTCAAAATTTTATCGATGCTAGAC
TGCAGAGGGCCCTGCGTATGAGTGCAAGTGGGTTTTAGGACCAGGATGAGGCGGGGTGGGGGTGCCTACC
TGACGACCGACCCCGACCCACTGGACAAGCACCCAACCCCCATTCCCCAAATTGCGCATCCCCTATCAGA
GAGGGGGAGGGGAAACAGGATGCGGCGAGGCGCGTGCGCACTGCCAGCTTCAGCACCGCGGACAGTGCCT
TCGCCCCCGCCTGGCGGCGCGCGCCACCGCCGCCTCAGCACTGAAGGCGCGCTGACGTCACTCGCCGGTC
CCCCGCAAACTCCCCTTCCCGGCCACCTTGGTCGCGTCCGCGCCGCCGCCGGCCCAGCCGGACCGCACCA
CGCGAGGCGCGAGATAGGGGGGCACGGGCGCGACCATCTGCGCTGCGGCGCCGGCGACTCAGCGCTGCCT
CAGTCTGCGGTGGGCAGCGGAGGAGTCGTGTCGTGCCTGAGAGCGCAGTCGATCTAGACGATAAGGGCGA
ATTCTGCAGATATCCATCACACTGGCGGCCGCTCGAGGCCACCATGAGCAAGGGCGAGGAGCTGTTCACC
GGGGTGGTGCCCATCCTGGTCGAGCTGGACGGCGACGTAAACGGCCACAAGTTCAGCGTGTCCGGCGAGG
GCGAGGGCGATGCCACCTACGGCAAGCTGACCCTGAAGTTCATCTGCACCACCGGCAAGCTGCCCGTGCC
CTGGCCCACCCTCGTGACCACCCTGACCTACGGCGTGCAGTGCTTCAGCCGCTACCCCGACCACATGAAG
CAGCACGACTTCTTCAAGTCCGCCATGCCCGAAGGCTACGTCCAGGAGCGCACCATCTTCTTCAAGGACG
ACGGCAACTACAAGACCCGCGCCGAGGTGAAGTTCGAGGGCGACACCCTGGTGAACCGCATCGAGCTGAA
GGGCATCGACTTCAAGGAGGACGGCAACATCCTGGGGCACAAGCTGGAGTACAACTACAACAGCCACAAC
GTCTATATCATGGCCGACAAGCAGAAGAACGGCATCAAGGTGAACTTCAAGATCCGCCACAACATCGAGG
ACGGCAGCGTGCAGCTCGCCGACCACTACCAGCAGAACACCCCCATCGGCGACGGCCCCGTGCTGCTGCC
CGACAACCACTACCTGAGCACCCAGTCCGCCCTGAGCAAAGACCCCAACGAGAAGCGCGATCACATGGTC
CTGCTGGAGTTCGTGACCGCCGCCGGGATCACTCACGGCATGGACGAGCTGTACAAGGGTACCATGTCAT
CAGTGCAGTCACAACAGGAGCAGTTGTCCCAGTCAGATCCATCTCCGTCACCAAACTCATGTAGTTCCTT
TGAGCTAATAGACATGGATGCTGGCAGCTTGTATGAACCAGTTTCTCCCCATTGGTTTTATTGTAAGATA
ATAGATTCTAAGGAGACATGGATTCCTTTCAACTCTGAGGATTCACAGCAGCTGGAAGAGGCATATAGCT
CTGGAAAAGGTTGTAATGGGAGAGTTGTTCCTACTGATGGGGGCAGATATGATGTTCATTTGGGGGAGAG
GATGCGGTATGCTGTATACTGGGATGAACTGGCATCGGAAGTGAGACGATGTACGTGGTTTTACAAGGGG
GACAAAGACAATAAGTATGTTCCCTACTCGGAGAGCTTCAGCCAAGTTTTAGAGGAAACTTACATGCTTG
CTGTAACTTTGGATGAATGGAAAAAGAAACTGGAATCTCCCAACAGAGAAATTATTATTTTACACAATCC
AAAGCTTATGGTGCATTACCAGCCAGTTGCAGGGTCTGATGATTGGGGTTCAACACCCACGGAGCAGGGT
CGACCAAGAACTGTGAAGAGAGGAGTTGAGAACATCTCTGTTGACATTCATTGTGGAGAACCTTTACAAA
TAGATCACTTGGTTTTTGTAGTCCATGGGATTGGACCAGCTTGTGATCTCCGCTTTCGAAGCATTGTACA
GTGTGTTAATGATTTTCGCAGTGTTTCCTTGAACTTGCTACAGACACATTTTAAGAAAGCCCAAGAAAAT
CAGCAGATTGGGAGGGTAGAATTTCTTCCAGTCAACTGGCACAGTCCTTTGCATTCTACTGGTGTGGATG
TAGATCTGCAGCGAATAACCCTGCCCAGCATTAACCGCCTCAGGCACTTCACCAATGACACAATTCTGGA
TGTCTTCTTCTACAATAGTCCCACCTACTGTCAGACTATTGTGGACACAGTTGCTTCTGAAATGAACCGA
ATATACACACTTTTTCTACAGAGGAACCCTGATTTCAAAGGGGGTGTATCCATTGCTGGTCATAGTTTAG
GTTCGCTTATATTGTTTGATATCCTAACAAATCAGAAAGATTCTTTGGGGGATATTGACAGTGAAAAGGA
TTCGCTAAATATTGTAATGGATCAAGGAGATACACCTACACTAGAGGAAGATTTGAAGAAACTTCAGCTC
TCTGAATTCTTTGATATCTTTGAGAAGGAGAAAGTAGATAAGGAAGCTCTGGCTTTATGTACAGACCGAG
ATCTTCAGGAAATAGGAATTCCTTTAGGACCAAGAAAGAAGATATTAAACTATTTCAGCACCAGAAAAAA
CTCAATGGGTATTAAGAGACCAGCCCCGCAGCCTGCTTCAGGGGCAAACATCCCCAAAGAATCTGAGTTC
TGCAGTAGCAGTAATACTAGAAATGGTGACTATCTGGATGTTGGCATTGGGCAGGTGTCTGTGAAATACC
CCCGGCTCATCTATAAACCAGAGATATTCTTTGCCTTTGGATCTCCCATTGGAATGTTCCTTACTGTCCG
AGGACTAAAAAGAATTGATCCCAACTACAGATTTCCAACGTGCAAAGGTTTCTTCAATATTTATCACCCT
TTTGATCCTGTGGCCTATAGGATTGAACCAATGGTGGTCCCAGGAGTGGAATTTGAGCCAATGCTGATCC
CACATCATAAAGGCAGGAAGCGGATGCACTTAGAACTGAGAGAGGGCTTGACCAGGATGAGTATGGACCT
TAAGAACAACTTGCTAGGTTCGCTGCGGATGGCCTGGAAGTCTTTTACCAGAGCTCCATACCCTGCCTTA
CAAGCTTCAGAAACACCAGAAGAAACTGAAGCAGAACCTGAATCAACTTCAGAGAAGCCTAGTGATGTTA
ACACAGAAGAGACCTCTGTGGCAGTTAAAGAAGAAGTCCTGCCTATCAATGTGGGGATGCTGAATGGAGG
CCAACGCATTGACTATGTGCTACAGGAGAAGCCTATTGAAAGTTTTAATGAGTATTTATTTGCTTTACAA
AGCCATCTATGCTACTGGGAGTCTGAAGATACAGTATTGCTCGTCCTCAAAGAGATCTACCAAACCCAGG
GTATCTTCCTTGATCAGCCTTTACAGTAAGTTTAAACCTGGAAAAACATGGAGCAATCACAAGTAGCAAT
ACAGCAGCTACCAATGCTGATTGTGCCTGGCTAGAAGCACAAGAGGAGGAGGAGGTGGGTTTTCCAGTCA
CACCTCAGACAATCAACCTCTGGATTACAAAATTTGTGAAAGATTGACTGGTATTCTTAACTATGTTGCT
CCTTTTACGCTATGTGGATACGCTGCTTTAATGCCTTTGTATCATGCTATTGCTTCCCGTATGGCTTTCA
TTTTCTCCTCCTTGTATAAATCCTGGTTGCTGTCTCTTTATGAGGAGTTGTGGCCCGTTGTCAGGCAACG
TGGCGTGGTGTGCACTGTGTTTGCTGACGCAACCCCCACTGGTTGGGGCATTGCCACCACCTGTCAGCTC
CTTTCCGGGACTTTCGCTTTCCCCCTCCCTATTGCCACGGCGGAACTCATCGCCGCCTGCCTTGCCCGCT
GCTGGACAGGGGCTCGGCTGTTGGGCACTGACAATTCCGTGGTGTTGTCGGGGAAGCTGACGTCCTTTCC
ATGGCTGCTCGCCTGTGTTGCCACCTGGATTCTGCGCGGGACGTCCTTCTGCTACGTCCCTTCGGCCCTC
AATCCAGCGGACCTTCCTTCCCGCGGCCTGCTGCCGGCTCTGCGGCCTCTTCCGCGTCTTCGCCTTCGCC
CTCAGACGAGTCGGATCTCCCTTTGGGCCGCCTCCCCGCCTGGAATTCGAGCTCGGTACCTTTAAGACCA
ATGACTTACAAGGCAGCTGTAGATCTTAGCCACTTTTTAAAAGAAAAGGGGGGACTGGAAGGGCTAATTC
ACTCCCAACGAAGACAAGATATCCTTGATCTGTGGATCTACCACACACAAGGCTACTTCCCTGATTGGCA
GAACTACACACCAGGGCCAGGGATCAGATATCCACTGACCTTTGGATGGTGCTACAAGCTAGTACCAGTT
GAGCAAGAGAAGGTAGAAGAAGCCAATGAAGGAGAGAACACCCGCTTGTTACACCCTGTGAGCCTGCATG
GGATGGATGACCCGGAGAGAGAAGTATTAGAGTGGAGGTTTGACAGCCGCCTAGCATTTCATCACATGGC
CCGAGAGCTGCATCCGGACTGTACTGGGTCTCTCTGGTTAGACCAGATCTGAGCCTGGGAGCTCTCTGGC
TAACTAGGGAACCCACTGCTTAAGCCTCAATAAAGCTTGCCTTGAGTGCTTCAAGTAGTGTGTGCCCGTC
TGTTGTGTGACTCTGGTAACTAGAGATCCCTCAGACCCTTTTAGTCAGTGTGGAAAATCTCTAGCAGGGC
CGCTTTAAACCCGCTGATCAGCCTCGACTGTGCCTTCTAGTTGCCAGCCATCTGTTGTTTGCCCCTCCCC
CGTGCCTTCCTTGACCCTGGAAGGTGCCACTCCCACTGTCCTTTCCTAATAAAATGAGGAAATTGCATCG
CATTGTCTGAGTAGGTGTCATTCTATTCTGGGGGGTGGGGTGGGGCAGGACAGCAAGGGGGAGGATTGGG
AAGACAATAGCAGGCATGCTGGGGATGCGGTGGGCTCTATGGCTTCTGAGGCGGAAAGAACCAGCTGGGG
CTCTAGGGGGTATCCCC
[124 nt withheld, positions 7508-7631]
C
[91 nt withheld, positions 7633-7723]
A
[49 nt withheld, positions 7725-7773]
CCTTTGACGTTGGAGTCCACGTTCTTT
[37 nt withheld, positions 7801-7837]
ACCCTATCTCGGTCTATTCTTTTGATTTATAAGGGATTTTGCCGATTTCGGCCTATTGGTTAAAAAATGA
GCTGATTTAACAAAAATTTAACGCGAATTAATTCTGTGGAATGTGTGTCAGTTAGGGTGTGGAAAGTCCC
CAGGCTCCCCAGCAGGCAGAAGTATGCAAAGCATGCATCTCAATTAGTCAGCAACCAGGTGTGGAAAGTC
CCCAGGCTCCCCAGCAGGCAGAAGTATGCAAAGCATGCATCTCAATTAGTCAGCAACCATAGTCCCGCCC
CTAACTCCGCCCATCCCGCCCCTAACTCCGCCCAGTTCCGCCCATTCTCCGCCCCATGGCTGACTAATTT
TTTTTATTTATGCAGAGGCCGAGGCCGCCTCTGCCTCTGAGCTATTCCAGAAGTAGTGAGGAGGCTTTTT
TGGAGGCCTAGGCTTTTGCAAAAAGCTCCCGGGAGCTTGTATATCCATTTTCGGATCTGATCAGCACGTG
TTGACAATTAATCATCGGCATAGTATATCGGCATAGTATAATACGACAAGGTGAGGAACTAAACCATGGC
CAAGTTGACCAGTGCCGTTCCGGTGCTCACCGCGCGCGACGTCGCCGGAGCGGTCGAGTTCTGGACCGAC
CGGCTCGGGTTCTCCCGGGACTTCGTGGAGGACGACTTCGCCGGTGTGGTCCGGGACGACGTGACCCTGT
TCATCAGCGCGGTCCAGGACCAGGTGGTGCCGGACAACACCCTGGCCTGGGTGTGGGTGCGCGGCCTGGA
CGAGCTGTACGCCGAGTGGTCGGAGGTCGTGTCCACGAACTTCCGGGACGCCTCCGGGCCGGCCATGACC
GAGATCGGCGAGCAGCCGTGGGGGCGGGAGTTCGCCCTGCGCGACCCGGCCGGCAACTGCGTGCACTTCG
TGGCCGAGGAGCAGGACTGACACGTGCTACGAGATTTCGATTCCACCGCCGCCTTCTATGAAAGGTTGGG
CTTCGGAATCGTTTTCCGGGACGCCGGCTGGATGATCCTCCAGCGCGGGGATCTCATGCTGGAGTTCTTC
GCCCACCCCAACTTGTTTATTGCAGCTTATAATGGTTACAAATAAAGCAATAGCATCACAAATTTCACAA
ATAAAGCATTTTTTTCACTGCATTCTAGTTGTGGTTTGTCCAAACTCATCAATGTATCTTATCATGTCTG
TATACCGTCGACCTCTAGCTAGAGCTTGGCGTAATCATGGTCATAGCTGTTTCCTGTGTGAAATTGTTAT
CCGCTCACAATTCCACACAACATACGAGCCGGAAGCATAAAGTGTAAAGCCTGGGGTGCCTAATGAGTGA
GCTAACTCACATTAATTGCGTTGCGCTCACTGCCCGCTTTCCAGTCGGGAAACCTGTCGTGCCAGCTGCA
TTAATGAATCGGCCAACGCGCGGGGAGAGGCGGTTTGCGTATTGGGCGCTCTTCCGCTTCCTCGCTCACT
GACTCGCTGCGCTCGGTCGTTCGGCTGCGGCGAGCGGTATCAGCTCACTCAAAGGCGGTAATACGGTTAT
CCACAGAATCAGGGGATAACGCAGGAAAGAACATGTGAGCAAAAGGCCAGCAAAAGGCCAGGAACCGTAA
AAAGGCCGCGTTGCTGGCGTTTTTCCATAGGCTCCGCCCCCCTGACGAGCATCACAAAAATCGACGCTCA
AGTCAGAGGTGGCGAAACCCGACAGGACTATAAAGATACCAGGCGTTTCCCCCTGGAAGCTCCCTCGTGC
GCTCTCCTGTTCCGACCCTGCCGCTTACCGGATACCTGTCCGCCTTTCTCCCTTCGGGAAGCGTGGCGCT
TTCTCATAGCTCACGCTGTAGGTATCTCAGTTCGGTGTAGGTCGTTCGCTCCAAGCTGGGCTGTGTGCAC
GAACCCCCCGTTCAGCCCGACCGCTGCGCCTTATCCGGTAACTATCGTCTTGAGTCCAACCCGGTAAGAC
ACGACTTATCGCCACTGGCAGCAGCCACTGGTAACAGGATTAGCAGAGCGAGGTATGTAGGCGGTGCTAC
AGAGTTCTTGAAGTGGTGGCCTAACTACGGCTACACTAGAAGAACAGTATTTGGTATCTGCGCTCTGCTG
AAGCCAGTTACCTTCGGAAAAAGAGTTGGTAGCTCTTGATCCGGCAAACAAACCACCGCTGGTAGCGGTG
GTTTTTTTGTTTGCAAGCAGCAGATTACGCGCAGAAAAAAAGGATCTCAAGAAGATCCTTTGATCTTTTC
TACGGGGTCTGACGCTCAGTGGAACGAAAACTCACGTTAAGGGATTTTGGTCATGAGATTATCAAAAAGG
ATCTTCACCTAGATCCTTTTAAATTAAAAATGAAGTTTTAAATCAATCTAAAGTATATATGAGTAAACTT
GGTCTGACAGTTACCAATGCTTAATCAGTGAGGCACCTATCTCAGCGATCTGTCTATTTCGTTCATCCAT
AGTTGCCTGACTCCCCGTCGTGTAGATAACTACGATACGGGAGGGCTTACCATCTGGCCCCAGTGCTGCA
ATGATACCGCGAGACCCACGCTCACCGGCTCCAGATTTATCAGCAATAAACCAGCCAGCCGGAAGGGCCG
AGCGCAGAAGTGGTCCTGCAACTTTATCCGCCTCCATCCAGTCTATTAATTGTTGCCGGGAAGCTAGAGT
AAGTAGTTCGCCAGTTAATAGTTTGCGCAACGTTGTTGCCATTGCTACAGGCATCGTGGTGTCACGCTCG
TCGTTTGGTATGGCTTCATTCAGCTCCGGTTCCCAACGATCAAGGCGAGTTACATGATCCCCCATGTTGT
GCAAAAAAGCGGTTAGCTCCTTCGGTCCTCCGATCGTTGTCAGAAGTAAGTTGGCCGCAGTGTTATCACT
CATGGTTATGGCAGCACTGCATAATTCTCTTACTGTCATGCCATCCGTAAGATGCTTTTCTGTGACTGGT
GAGTACTCAACCAAGTCATTCTGAGAATAGTGTATGCGGCGACCGAGTTGCTCTTGCCCGGCGTCAATAC
GGGATAATACCGCGCCACATAGCAGAACTTTAAAAGTGCTCATCATTGGAAAACGTTCTTCGGGGCGAAA
ACTCTCAAGGATCTTACCGCTGTTGAGATCCAGTTCGATGTAACCCACTCGTGCACCCAACTGATCTTCA
GCATCTTTTACTTTCACCAGCGTTTCTGGGTGAGCAAAAACAGGAAGGCAAAATGCCGCAAAAAAGGGAA
TAAGGGCGACACGGAAATGTTGAATACTCATACTCTTCCTTTTTCAATATTATTGAAGCATTTATCAGGG
TTATTGTCTCATGAGCGGATACATATTTGAATGTATTTAGAAAAATAAACAAATAGGGGTTCCGCGCACA
TTTCCCCGAAAAGTGCCACCTGACGTC
